>Addgene plasmid #25207 | PRDM10 | depositor partial sequence | sequence record 11681 | Author sequence
AAGCACGGCCCCTTGCACCCGATCCCCAACCGGCCGGTGCTCACCCGGGCCAGGGCGAGCCTCCCCCTGG
TGCTCTACATAGACAGGTTTCTGGGCGGGGTGTTCTCCAAGCGGCGCATCCCCAAGCGCACCCAGTTTGG
CCCCGTGGAGGGGCCTCTCGTCAGGGGCTCGGAGCTGAAAGACTGTTACATTCACCTCAAGGTTTCTCTT
GATAAAGGGGACAGGAAAGAAAGGGATTTACATGAAGACCTATGGTTTGAGTTGTCTGATGAGACGCTTT
GTAACTGGATGATGTTTGTACGGCCAGCCCAGAATCACCTGGAGCAGAACCTGGTGGCTTACCAGTATGG
CCACCATGTGTATTATACAACCATAAAAAATGTGGAGCCCAAGCAGGAACTGAAGGTGTGGTATGCCGCA
TCCTATGCTGAGTTCGTGAACCAGAAAATTCATGAC
