>Addgene plasmid #25207 | PRDM10 | addgene partial sequence | sequence record 31287 | 25207 with T7
AAATTCCCTCTGAATATTTTGTTTACTTTAAGAAGGAGATATACCATGCATCATCATCATCATCACAGCA
GCGGCAGAGAAAACTTGTATTTCCAGGGCAAGCACGGCCCCTTGCACCCGATCCCCAACCGGCCGGTGCT
CACCCGGGCCAGGGCGAGCCTCCCCCTGGTGCTCTACATAGACAGGTTTCTGGGCGGGGTGTTCTCCAAG
CGGCGCATCCCCAAGCGCACCCAGTTTGGCCCCGTGGAGGGGCCTCTCGTCAGGGGCTCGGAGCTGAAAG
ACTGTTACATTCACCTCAAGGTTTCTCTTGATAAAGGGGACAGGAAAGAAAGGGATTTACATGAAGACCT
ATGGTTTGAGTTGTCTGATGAGACGCTTTGTAACTGGATGATGTTTGTACGGCCAGCCCAGAATCACCTG
GAGCAGAACCTGGTGGCTTACCAGTATGGCCACCATGTGTATTATACAACCATAAAAAATGTGGAGCCCA
AGCAGGAACTGAAGGTGTGGTATGCCGCATCCTATGCTGAGTTCGTGAACCAGAAAATTCATGACTGATG
ACGAAGCTTGCGGCCGCACTCGAGCACCACCACCACCACCACTGAGATCCGGCTGCTAACAAAGCCCGAA
AGGAAGCTGAGTTGGCTGCTGCCACCGCTGAGCAATAACTAGCATAACCCCTTGGGGCCTCTAAACGGGT
CTTGAGGGGTTTTTTGCTGAAAGGAGGAACTATATCCGGATTGGCGAATGGG
[124 nt withheld, positions 753-876]
C
[48 nt withheld, positions 878-925]
GA
