[The description below was written by a language model from this plasmid's Addgene catalogue record.]
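Description:
PRDM10 is a bacterial expression plasmid built on the pET28-MHL backbone, a pET28-derived vector from a structural genomics programme, and carries a fragment of the human PRDM10 gene (PR domain-containing protein 10, also known as PFM7). The plasmid is selected with kanamycin and is listed as low copy. The record gives no feature table, so the origin of replication and the exact regulatory elements are not documented. The T7 and T7-terminator sequencing primers are consistent with the T7 promoter and terminator expression cassette typical of pET-series vectors, in which transcription depends on T7 RNA polymerase supplied by an appropriate expression host. The cloning strain named in the record is suited to propagation rather than expression.

The insert, designated PRDM10_13, is 456 bp, was introduced by restriction enzyme cloning, and is fused to an N-terminal His tag, which allows the recombinant protein to be purified by immobilised metal affinity chromatography. At this size, and as the record itself cautions, the insert is not expected to be the complete open reading frame. It is instead a defined portion of the protein chosen as a crystallisation construct, though the record does not state which residues or domain boundaries it covers. The stated purpose is bacterial expression for structure determination, and the depositor links the construct to a deposited Protein Data Bank structure of PRDM10. It is therefore mainly useful for producing this PRDM10 fragment in E. coli for structural, biophysical or biochemical studies.
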