Addgene plasmid #25207: PRDM10
Purpose: Bacterial expression for structure determination; may not be full ORF
Depositing lab: Cheryl Arrowsmith. Depositing organization: University of Toronto.
Backbone
  Vector backbone: pET28-MHL
  Backbone manufacturer: SGC
  Backbone size w/o insert (bp): 7325
  Vector type: Bacterial Expression
Growth in bacteria
  Bacterial resistance: Kanamycin, 50 μg/mL
  Growth temperature: 37°C
  Growth strain: DH5alpha
  Copy number: Low Copy
Gene/Insert
  Gene/Insert name: PRDM10_13 (alt names: PDB: 3IHX; PR domain-containing protein 10; PRDM10)
  Species: H. sapiens (human)
  Insert size (bp): 456
  Entrez Gene: PRDM10 (a.k.a. PFM7)
  Tag / fusion protein: His (N terminal on insert)
  Cloning method: Restriction Enzyme
  Sequencing primers: 5′ T7; 3′ T7-term
Terms and licenses: Academic/Nonprofit Terms; Industry Terms: Not Available to Industry
Depositor comments: PDB: 3IHX. http://www.thesgc.org/structures/3IHX/
How to cite: PRDM10 was a gift from Cheryl Arrowsmith (Addgene plasmid # 25207 ; http://n2t.net/addgene:25207 ; RRID:Addgene_25207)
